>Addgene plasmid #146727 | pCMV-TAPtagN-HsRCK-mut1_K | depositor full sequence | sequence record 289173 | Full Sequence
TAGTTATTAATAGTAATCAATTACGGGGTCATTAGTTCATAGCCCATATATGGAGTTCCGCGTTACATAA
CTTACGGTAAATGGCCCGCCTGGCTGACCGCCCAACGACCCCCGCCCATTGACGTCAATAATGACGTATG
TTCCCATAGTAACGCCAATAGGGACTTTCCATTGACGTCAATGGGTGGAGTATTTACGGTAAACTGCCCA
CTTGGCAGTACATCAAGTGTATCATATGCCAAGTACGCCCCCTATTGACGTCAATGACGGTAAATGGCCC
GCCTGGCATTATGCCCAGTACATGACCTTATGGGACTTTCCTACTTGGCAGTACATCTACGTATTAGTCA
TCGCTATTACCATGGTGATGCGGTTTTGGCAGTACATCAATGGGCGTGGATAGCGGTTTGACTCACGGGG
ATTTCCAAGTCTCCACCCCATTGACGTCAATGGGAGTTTGTTTTGGCACCAAAATCAACGGGACTTTCCA
AAATGTCGTAACAACTCCGCCCCATTGACGCAAATGGGCGGTAGGCGTGTACGGTGGGAGGTCTATATAA
GCAGAGCTCTCTGGCTAACTAGAGAACCCACTGCTTACTGGCTTATCGAAATTAATACGACTCACTATAG
GGAGACCCAAGCTCTAGCGCTACCGGTGCCACCATGGCAGGCCTTGCGCAACACGATGAAGCCGTGGACA
ACAAATTCAACAAAGAACAACAAAACGCGTTCTATGAGATCTTACATTTACCTAACTTAAACGAAGAACA
ACGAAACGCCTTCATCCAAAGTTTAAAAGATGACCCAAGCCAAAGCGCTAACCTTTTAGCAGAAGCTAAA
AAGCTAAATGATGCTCAGGCGCCGAAAGTAGACAACAAATTCAACAAAGAACAACAAAACGCGTTCTATG
AGATCTTACATTTACCTAACTTAAACGAAGAACAACGAAACGCCTTCATCCAAAGTTTAAAAGATGACCC
AAGCCAAAGCGCTAACCTTTTAGCAGAAGCTAAAAAGCTAAATGATGCTCAGGCGCCGAAAGTAGACGCG
AATTGTGATATACCTACAACTGCTTCTGAAAATTTATATTTTCAAGGTGAACTAAAGAGAAGATGGAAAA
AGAATTTCATAGCCGTCTCAGCAGCCAACCGCTTTAAGAAAATCTCATCCTCCGGGGCACTTGATCCATC
CGGACTCAGATCTCGAGCTATGGGTCTGTCCAGTCAAAATGGTCAGCTGAGAGGCCCTGTGAAACCCACT
GGTGGCCCTGGAGGAGGGGGCACACAGACACAGCAACAGATGAACCAGCTGAAAAACACCAACACAATCA
ATAATGGCACTCAGCAGCAAGCACAGAGTATGACCACCACTATTAAACCTGGTGATGACTGGAAAAAGAC
TTTAAAACTCCCTCCAAAGGATCTAAGAATCAAAACTTCGGATGTGACCTCCACAAAAGGAAATGAGTTT
GAAGATTACTGTTTGAAACGGGAGTTACTGATGGGAATTTTTGAAATGGGCTGGGAAAAGCCATCTCCTA
TTCAGGAGGAGAGCATTCCCATTGCTTTATCTGGTAGGGATATCTTAGCTAGAGCAAAAAATGGAACAGG
CAAGAGCGGTGCCTACCTCATTCCCTTACTTGAACGGCTAGACCTGAAGAAGGACAATATACAAGCAATG
GTGATTGTTCCCACTAGAGAACTTGCTCTACAGGTCAGTCAAATTTGCATCCAGGTCAGCAAACACATGG
GAGGGGCCAAAGTGATGGCAACCACAGGAGGAACCAATTTACGAGATGACATAATGAGGCTTGATGATAC
AGTGCACGTGGTGATTGCTACCCCTGGGAGAATCCTGGATCTTATTAAGAAAGGAGTAGCAAAGGTTGAT
CATGTCCAGATGATAGTATTGGATGAGGCAGATAAGTTGCTGTCACAGGATTTTGTGCAGATAATGGAGG
ATATTATTCTCACGCTACCTAAAAACAGGCAGATTTTACTATATTCCGCTACTTTCCCTCTTAGTGTACA
GAAGTTCATGAATTCCCATTTGCAGAAACCCTATGAGATTAACCTGATGGAGGAACTAACTCTGAAGGGA
GTAACCCAGTACTACGCATATGTAACTGAGCGCGCAAAAGTAGCATGCCTCAACGCACTTTTCTCCGCAC
TTCAGATAAACCAGTCGATCATTTTCTGTAACTCCTCTCAGCGAGTTGAATTGCTAGCCAAGAAGATTTC
TCAACTGGGTTATTCTTGCTTCTATATTCATGCTAAAATGAGGCAGGAACATCGAAATCGTGTATTTCAT
GATTTCCGAAATGGCTTATGCCGCAATCTTGTTTGCACTGATCTGTTTACCCGAGGTATTGATATACAAG
CTGTGAATGTGGTAATAAACTTTGATTTCCCAAAGCTGGCAGAGACCTATCTCCATCGTATTGGAAGATC
AGGTCGCTTTGGTCATCTTGGCTTAGCCATCAACTTGATCACATATGATGATCGCTTCAACCTGAAAAGT
ATTGAGGAGCAGCTGGGAACAGAAATTAAACCTATTCCGAGCAACATTGATAAGAGCCTGTATGTGGCAG
AATACCACAGCGAGCCTGTAGAAGATGAGAAACCTTAACCGCGGGCCCGGGATCCACCGGATCTAGATAA
CTGATCATAATCAGCCATACCACATTTGTAGAGGTTTTACTTGCTTTAAAAAACCTCCCACACCTCCCCC
TGAACCTGAAACATAAAATGAATGCAATTGTTGTTGTTAACTTGTTTATTGCAGCTTATAATGGTTACAA
ATAAAGCAATAGCATCACAAATTTCACAAATAAAGCATTTTTTTCACTGCATTCTAGTTGTGGTTTGTCC
AAACTCATCAATGTATCTTAACGCGTAAATTGTAAGCGTTAATATTTTGTTAAAATTCGCGTTAAATTTT
TGTTAAATCAGCTCATTTTTTAACCAATAGGCCGAAATCGGCAAAATCCCTTATAAATCAAAAGAATAGA
CCGAGATAGGGT
[37 nt withheld, positions 3023-3059]
AAAGAACGTGGACTCCAACGTCAAAGG
[49 nt withheld, positions 3087-3135]
T
[91 nt withheld, positions 3137-3227]
G
[124 nt withheld, positions 3229-3352]
CAGGTGGCACTTTTCGGGGAAATGTGCGCGGAACCCCTATTTGTTTATTTTTCTAAATACATTCAAATAT
GTATCCGCTCATGAGACAATAACCCTGATAAATGCTTCAATAATATTGAAAAAGGAAGAGTCCTGAGGCG
GAAAGAACCAGCTGTGGAATGTGTGTCAGTTAGGGTGTGGAAAGTCCCCAGGCTCCCCAGCAGGCAGAAG
TATGCAAAGCATGCATCTCAATTAGTCAGCAACCAGGTGTGGAAAGTCCCCAGGCTCCCCAGCAGGCAGA
AGTATGCAAAGCATGCATCTCAATTAGTCAGCAACCATAGTCCCGCCCCTAACTCCGCCCATCCCGCCCC
TAACTCCGCCCAGTTCCGCCCATTCTCCGCCCCATGGCTGACTAATTTTTTTTATTTATGCAGAGGCCGA
GGCCGCCTCGGCCTCTGAGCTATTCCAGAAGTAGTGAGGAGGCTTTTTTGGAGGCCTAGGCTTTTGCAAA
GATCGATCAAGAGACAGGATGAGGATCGTTTCGCATGATTGAACAAGATGGATTGCACGCAGGTTCTCCG
GCCGCTTGGGTGGAGAGGCTATTCGGCTATGACTGGGCACAACAGACAATCGGCTGCTCTGATGCCGCCG
TGTTCCGGCTGTCAGCGCAGGGGCGCCCGGTTCTTTTTGTCAAGACCGACCTGTCCGGTGCCCTGAATGA
ACTGCAAGACGAGGCAGCGCGGCTATCGTGGCTGGCCACGACGGGCGTTCCTTGCGCAGCTGTGCTCGAC
GTTGTCACTGAAGCGGGAAGGGACTGGCTGCTATTGGGCGAAGTGCCGGGGCAGGATCTCCTGTCATCTC
ACCTTGCTCCTGCCGAGAAAGTATCCATCATGGCTGATGCAATGCGGCGGCTGCATACGCTTGATCCGGC
TACCTGCCCATTCGACCACCAAGCGAAACATCGCATCGAGCGAGCACGTACTCGGATGGAAGCCGGTCTT
GTCGATCAGGATGATCTGGACGAAGAGCATCAGGGGCTCGCGCCAGCCGAACTGTTCGCCAGGCTCAAGG
CGAGCATGCCCGACGGCGAGGATCTCGTCGTGACCCATGGCGATGCCTGCTTGCCGAATATCATGGTGGA
AAATGGCCGCTTTTCTGGATTCATCGACTGTGGCCGGCTGGGTGTGGCGGACCGCTATCAGGACATAGCG
TTGGCTACCCGTGATATTGCTGAAGAGCTTGGCGGCGAATGGGCTGACCGCTTCCTCGTGCTTTACGGTA
TCGCCGCTCCCGATTCGCAGCGCATCGCCTTCTATCGCCTTCTTGACGAGTTCTTCTGAGCGGGACTCTG
GGGTTCGAAATGACCGACCAAGCGACGCCCAACCTGCCATCACGAGATTTCGATTCCACCGCCGCCTTCT
ATGAAAGGTTGGGCTTCGGAATCGTTTTCCGGGACGCCGGCTGGATGATCCTCCAGCGCGGGGATCTCAT
GCTGGAGTTCTTCGCCCACCCTAGGGGGAGGCTAACTGAAACACGGAAGGAGACAATACCGGAAGGAACC
CGCGCTATGACGGCAATAAAAAGACAGAATAAAACGCACGGTGTTGGGTCGTTTGTTCATAAACGCGGGG
TTCGGTCCCAGGGCTGGCACTCTGTCGATACCCCACCGAGACCCCATTGGGGCCAATACGCCCGCGTTTC
TTCCTTTTCCCCACCCCACCCCCCAAGTTCGGGTGAAGGCCCAGGGCTCGCAGCCAACGTCGGGGCGGCA
GGCCCTGCCATAGCCTCAGGTTACTCATATATACTTTAGATTGATTTAAAACTTCATTTTTAATTTAAAA
GGATCTAGGTGAAGATCCTTTTTGATAATCTCATGACCAAAATCCCTTAACGTGAGTTTTCGTTCCACTG
AGCGTCAGACCCCGTAGAAAAGATCAAAGGATCTTCTTGAGATCCTTTTTTTCTGCGCGTAATCTGCTGC
TTGCAAACAAAAAAACCACCGCTACCAGCGGTGGTTTGTTTGCCGGATCAAGAGCTACCAACTCTTTTTC
CGAAGGTAACTGGCTTCAGCAGAGCGCAGATACCAAATACTGTCCTTCTAGTGTAGCCGTAGTTAGGCCA
CCACTTCAAGAACTCTGTAGCACCGCCTACATACCTCGCTCTGCTAATCCTGTTACCAGTGGCTGCTGCC
AGTGGCGATAAGTCGTGTCTTACCGGGTTGGACTCAAGACGATAGTTACCGGATAAGGCGCAGCGGTCGG
GCTGAACGGGGGGTTCGTGCACACAGCCCAGCTTGGAGCGAACGACCTACACCGAACTGAGATACCTACA
GCGTGAGCTATGAGAAAGCGCCACGCTTCCCGAAGGGAGAAAGGCGGACAGGTATCCGGTAAGCGGCAGG
GTCGGAACAGGAGAGCGCACGAGGGAGCTTCCAGGGGGAAACGCCTGGTATCTTTATAGTCCTGTCGGGT
TTCGCCACCTCTGACTTGAGCGTCGATTTTTGTGATGCTCGTCAGGGGGGCGGAGCCTATGGAAAAACGC
CAGCAACGCGGCCTTTTTACGGTTCCTGGCCTTTTGCTGGCCTTTTGCTCACATGTTCTTTCCTGCGTTA
TCCCCTGATTCTGTGGATAACCGTATTACCGCCATGCAT
Features (pLannotate 1.2.2; 20 found; start..end, strand, type, name):
     61..364     +  enhancer       CMV enhancer: human cytomegalovirus immediate early enhancer
    365..568     +  promoter       CMV promoter: human cytomegalovirus (CMV) immediate early promoter
    564..597     +  LTR            5' LTR (truncated) (fragment): truncated 5' long terminal repeat (LTR) from HIV-1
    613..631     +  promoter       T7 promoter: promoter for bacteriophage T7 RNA polymerase
    694..867     +  CDS            ProtA: IgG-binding unit of Staphylococcus aureus protein A
    871..1041    +  CDS            ProtA: IgG-binding unit of Staphylococcus aureus protein A
   1112..1182    +  CDS            CBP (fragment): calmodulin-binding peptide derived from skeletal muscle myosin light chain kinase; binds calmodulin with nanomolar affinity in the presence of calcium
   1189..1209    +  misc_feature   MCS (fragment): multiple cloning site
   1210..2625    +  CDS            DDX6: DDX6_HUMAN - Also known as HLR2, RCK. Experimental evidence at protein level: Swiss-Prot protein existence level 1. Essential for the formation of P-bodies, cytosolic membrane- less ribonucleoprotein granules involved in RNA metabolism through the coordinated storage of mRNAs encoding regulatory functions (PubMed:25995375, PubMed:27342281, PubMed:31422817). Plays a role in P- bodies to coordinate the storage of translationally inactive mRNAs in the cytoplasm and prevent their degradation (PubMed:27342281). In the process of mRNA degradation, plays a role in mRNA decapping (PubMed:16364915). Bl
   2628..2650    +  misc_feature   MCS (fragment): multiple cloning site
   2662..2746    +  CDS            large T antigen (fragment): large T antigen from SV40 (simian virus 40)
   2769..2890    +  polyA_signal   SV40 poly(A) signal: SV40 polyadenylation signal
   2924..3352    -  rep_origin     f1 ori (sequence partly withheld): f1 bacteriophage origin of replication; arrow indicates direction of (+) strand synthesis
   3379..3483    +  promoter       AmpR promoter: bla
   3485..3842    +  promoter       SV40 promoter: SV40 enhancer and early promoter
   3877..4671    +  CDS            NeoR/KanR: aminoglycoside phosphotransferase from Tn5; aph(3')-II (or nptII); confers resistance to neomycin, kanamycin, and G418 (Geneticin®)
   4692..4844    +  CDS            ble (fragment): BLE_KLEPN - Experimental evidence at protein level: Swiss-Prot protein existence level 1. Binding protein with a strong affinity to the bleomycin family of antibiotics. Binds to CL990; an antimitotic-antibiotic compound. From Klebsiella pneumoniae.
   4903..4950    +  polyA_signal   HSV TK poly(A) signal: herpes simplex virus thymidine kinase polyadenylation signal (Cole and Stacy, 1985)
   5041..5057    -  polyA_signal   bGH poly(A) signal (fragment): bovine growth hormone polyadenylation signal
   5279..5867    +  rep_origin     ori: high-copy-number ColE1/pMB1/pBR322/pUC origin of replication
