[The description below was written by a language model from this plasmid's Addgene catalogue record and pLannotate feature annotations shown in this document.]
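Description:
pCMV-TAPtagN-HsRCK-mut1_K is a 5,981-nt mammalian expression plasmid that produces a mutant form of the human DEAD-box RNA helicase DDX6 (also called RCK or p54) fused to an N-terminal tandem affinity purification (TAP) tag. The backbone is not named in the record. The annotated features show a high-copy ColE1/pUC-type origin for propagation in E. coli and an f1 origin. A Tn5 NeoR/KanR gene is placed behind both a bacterial (bla) promoter and the SV40 enhancer/early promoter and is terminated by the HSV TK polyadenylation signal. This arrangement gives kanamycin selection in bacteria and could support G418 selection in mammalian cells.

The expression cassette is driven by the human CMV immediate-early enhancer and promoter, and a T7 promoter lies just downstream of it. The reading frame begins with two IgG-binding units of Staphylococcus aureus protein A, followed by a calmodulin-binding peptide. These are the two modules of the classical TAP tag, which allows sequential capture on IgG and calmodulin resins. The tag is joined through residual cloning-site sequence to the DDX6 coding region, which according to the depositor was derived from the human reference mRNA. The cassette ends with an SV40 polyadenylation signal. Several short annotated fragments (HIV-1 LTR, large T antigen, ble, bGH poly(A)) are most likely incidental matches or backbone remnants rather than functional parts.

The record does not say which residues are altered in "mut1." DDX6 acts in P-body assembly, mRNA storage and decapping, so the construct is suited to expressing the tagged mutant in human cells and comparing its pull-down partners or function with those of the wild-type protein. The sequence is depositor-supplied and may be theoretical.
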