Addgene plasmid #146727: pCMV-TAPtagN-HsRCK-mut1_K
Purpose: Mammalian Expression of HsRck-mut1
Depositing lab: Elisa Izaurralde. Depositing organization: Max Planck Institute for Developmental Biology.
Backbone
  Vector backbone: Unknown
  Vector type: Mammalian Expression
Growth in bacteria
  Bacterial resistance: Kanamycin, 50 μg/mL
  Growth temperature: 37°C
  Growth strain: DH5alpha
  Copy number: High Copy
Gene/Insert
  Gene/Insert name: HsRck-mut1
  Species: H. sapiens (human)
  Entrez Gene: DDX6 (a.k.a. HLR2, IDDILF, P54, RCK, Rck/p54)
  Cloning method: Unknown
Terms and licenses: Academic/Nonprofit Terms; Industry Terms: Not Available to Industry
Depositor comments: ORF extracted from NCBI NM_004397.3 Plasmids from this collection were made available to the research community and donated after the lab closed. Please note that the sequence provided by the depositing laboratory may be theoretical/predicted or based on Sanger sequencing results. There may be discrepancies between sequencing results obtained by Addgene and the depositor sequence. If an Addgene verified sequence is not available, please contact before placing your order to request that our lab fully sequence the plasmid.
How to cite: pCMV-TAPtagN-HsRCK-mut1_K was a gift from Elisa Izaurralde (Addgene plasmid # 146727 ; http://n2t.net/addgene:146727 ; RRID:Addgene_146727)
